>Addgene plasmid #202090 | hSyn-GW-dCas9-SET2-R195G-C201A-IRES2-mCherry | addgene full sequence | sequence record 402835 | Addgene NGS Result
GGGGGGGGGGTGGGGTGCAGGGGSRGGGRGSGGGGGGCGGGGGGGGGCGGGGGSACGSGGGRGSGGGGGG
RGGRGSGGGGGGRGGRGSGGGGGGRGGRGSGGGGGGAGGAGSGGGGGGRGGAGCGGGGGGAGGAGCGGGG
GGAGGAGCGGGGGGAGGAGCGGCCAGACCCCGAAAACGGGCCCCCCCCAAAACACACCCCCCGGGGGTCG
CGCGCGGCCCTTTAAAGCGGCGGCGGCGGGCAGCCCGGGCCCCCCGCGGCCGAGACTAGCGAGTTAGACA
GGCAAGCACTACTCGCCTCTGCACGCACATGCTTGCCTGTCAAACTCTACCACCCCGGCACGCTCTCTGT
CTCCATGGCCCGCCGCCGCCGCCATCGCGGCCCCCGCCGCCCCCGGCCGCCCGGGCCCACGGGCGCCGTC
CCAACCGCACAGTCCCAGGTAACGACTCTAGGAATTAATTCTTGAAGACGAAAGGGCCTCGTGATACGCC
TATTTTTATAGGTTAATGTCATGATAATAATGGTTTCTTAGACGTCAGGTGGCACTTTTCGGGGAAATGT
GCGCGGAACCCCTATTTGTTTATTTTTCTAAATACATTCAAATATGTATCCGCTCATGAGACAATAACCC
TGATAAATGCTTCAATAATATTGAAAAAGGAAGAGTATGAGTATTCAACATTTCCGTGTCGCCCTTATTC
CCTTTTTTGCGGCATTTTGCCTTCCTGTTTTTGCTCACCCAGAAACGCTGGTGAAAGTAAAAGATGCTGA
AGATCAGTTGGGTGCACGAGTGGGTTACATCGAACTGGATCTCAACAGCGGTAAGATCCTTGAGAGTTTT
CGCCCCGAAGAACGTTTTCCAATGATGAGCACTTTTAAAGTTCTGCTATGTGGCGCGGTATTATCCCGTG
TTGACGCCGGGCAAGAGCAACTCGGTCGCCGCATACACTATTCTCAGAATGACTTGGTTGAGTACTCACC
AGTCACAGAAAAGCATCTTACGGATGGCATGACAGTAAGAGAATTATGCAGTGCTGCCATAACCATGAGT
GATAACACTGCGGCCAACTTACTTCTGACAACGATCGGAGGACCGAAGGAGCTAACCGCTTTTTTGCACA
ACATGGGGGATCATGTAACTCGCCTTGATCGTTGGGAACCGGAGCTGAATGAAGCCATACCAAACGACGA
GCGTGACACCACGATGCCTGCAGCAATGGCAACAACGTTGCGCAAACTATTAACTGGCGAACTACTTACT
CTAGCTTCCCGGCAACAATTAATAGACTGGATGGAGGCGGATAAAGTTGCAGGACCACTTCTGCGCTCGG
CCCTTCCGGCTGGCTGGTTTATTGCTGATAAATCTGGAGCCGGTGAGCGTGGGTCTCGCGGTATCATTGC
AGCACTGGGGCCAGATGGTAAGCCCTCCCGTATCGTAGTTATCTACACGACGGGGAGTCAGGCAACTATG
GATGAACGAAATAGACAGATCGCTGAGATAGGTGCCTCACTGATTAAGCATTGGTAACTGTCAGACCAAG
TTTACTCATATATACTTTAGATTGATTTAAAACTTCATTTTTAATTTAAAAGGATCTAGGTGAAGATCCT
TTTTGATAATCTCATGACCAAAATCCCTTAACGTGAGTTTTCGTTCCACTGAGCGTCAGACCCCGTAGAA
AAGATCAAAGGATCTTCTTGAGATCCTTTTTTTCTGCGCGTAATCTGCTGCTTGCAAACAAAAAAACCAC
CGCTACCAGCGGTGGTTTGTTTGCCGGATCAAGAGCTACCAACTCTTTTTCCGAAGGTAACTGGCTTCAG
CAGAGCGCAGATACCAAATACTGTCCTTCTAGTGTAGCCGTAGTTAGGCCACCACTTCAAGAACTCTGTA
GCACCGCCTACATACCTCGCTCTGCTAATCCTGTTACCAGTGGCTGCTGCCAGTGGCGATAAGTCGTGTC
TTACCGGGTTGGACTCAAGACGATAGTTACCGGATAAGGCGCAGCGGTCGGGCTGAACGGGGGGTTCGTG
CACACAGCCCAGCTTGGAGCGAACGACCTACACCGAACTGAGATACCTACAGCGTGAGCTATGAGAAAGC
GCCACGCTTCCCGAAGGGAGAAAGGCGGACAGGTATCCGGTAAGCGGCAGGGTCGGAACAGGAGAGCGCA
CGAGGGAGCTTCCAGGGGGAAACGCCTGGTATCTTTATAGTCCTGTCGGGTTTCGCCACCTCTGACTTGA
GCGTCGATTTTTGTGATGCTCGTCAGGGGGGCGGAGCCTATGGAAAAACGCCAGCAACGCGGCCTTTTTA
CGGTTCCTGGCCTTTTGCTGGCCTTTTGCTCACATGTTCTTTCCTGCGTTATCCCCTGATTCTGTGGATA
ACCGTATTACCGCCTTTGAGTGAGCTGATACCGCTCGCCGCAGCCGAACGACCGAGCGCAGCGAGTCAGT
GAGCGAGGAAGCGGAAGAGCGCCTGATGCGGTATTTTCTCCTTACGCATCTGTGCGGTATTTCACACCGC
ATATGGTGCACTCTCAGTACAATCTGCTCTGATGCCGCATAGTTAAGCCAGTATACACTCCGCTATCGCT
ACGTGACTGGGTCATGGCTGCGCCCCGACACCCGCCAACACCCGCTGACGCGCCCTGACGGGCTTGTCTG
CTCCCGGCATCCGCTTACAGACAAGCTGTGACCGTCTCCGGGAGCTGCATGTGTCAGAGGTTTTCACCGT
CATCACCGAAACGCGCGAGGCAGCATGAATTATTCCATTATGCACGACCCCGCCCCGACGCCGGCACGCC
GGGGGCCCGTGGCCGCGGCCCGTTGGTCGAACCCCCGGCCCCGCCCATCCGCGCCATCTGCCATGGGCGG
GGCGCGAGGGCGGGTGGGTCCGCGCCCCGCCCCGCATGGCATCTCATTACCGCCCGATCCGGCGGTTTCC
GCTTCCGTTCCGCATGCTAACGAGGAACAGGCAGGGGGCGGGGCCCGGGCCCCGACTTCCCGGTTCGGCG
GTAATGAGATACGAGCCCCGCGCGCCCGTTGGCCGTCCCCGGGCCCCCCGGTCCCGCCCGCCGGACGCCG
GGACCAACGGGACGGCGGGCGGCCCAAGGGNCCGCCCGCCTTGCCGCCCCCCCATTGGCCGGCGGGCGGG
ACCGCCCCAAGGGGGCGGGGCCGCCGGGTAAAAGAAGTGAGAACGCGAAGCGTTCGCACTTCGTCCCAAT
ATATATATATTATTAGGGCGAAGTGCGAGCACTGGCGCCGTGCCCGACTCCGCGCCGGCCCCGGGGGCGG
GCCCGGGCGGCGGGGGGCGGGTCTCTCCGGCGCACATAAAGGCCCGGCGCGACCGACGCCCGCAGACGGC
GCCGGCCACGAACGACGGGAGCGGCTGCGGAGCACGCGGACCGGGAGCGGGAGTCGCAGAGGGCCGTCGG
AGCGGACGGCGTCGGCATCGCGACGCCCCGGCTCGGGATCGGGATCGCATCGGAAAGGGACACGCGGACG
CGGGGGGGAAAGACCCGCCCACCCCACCCACGAAACACAGGGGACGCACCCCGGGGGCCTCCGACGACAG
AAACCCACCGGTCCGCCTTTTTTGCACGGGTAAGCACCTTGGGTGGGCGGAGGAGGGGGGGACGCGGGGG
CGGAGGAGGGGGGACGCGGGGGCGGNAGGAGGGGGGACGNCGGGGGCGGAGGAGGGGGGANNCGCGGGGG
CGGAGGAGGGGGGACGCGGGGGCGGAGGAGGGGGCTCACCCGCGTTCGTGCCTTCCCGCAGGAGGAACGT
CCTCGTCGATAAGCTTGCATGCCTGCAGGTCGACTCTAGATGATCAGATCGGTACCGGATCCGAATTCGA
TATCCTCGAGCAACGCCGATGGCAGCCTGGCGGGGGGTACCGGATCCGAATTCGATATCCTCGAGCTAGG
CTAGGCCTTCTAGAGTCGACCCGGGCGGCCGCTTCGAGCAGACATGATAAGATACATTGATGAGTTTGGA
CAAACCACAACTAGAATGCAGTGAAAAAAATGCTTTATTTGTGAAATTTGTGATGCTATTGCTTTATTTG
TAACCATTATAAGCTGCAATAAACAAGTTAACAACAACAATTGCATTCATTTTATGTTTCAGGTTCAGGG
GGAGATGTGGGAGGTTTTTTAAAGCAAGTAAAACCTCTACAAATGTGGTAAAATCGATTTAATTAAAGTA
TCTGCAGAGGGCCCTGCGTATGAGTGCAAGTGGGTTTTAGGACCAGGATGAGGCGGGGTGGGGGTGCCTA
CCTGACGACCGACCCCGACCCACTGGACAAGCACCCAACCCCCATTCCCCAAATTGCGCATCCCCTATCA
GAGAGGGGGAGGGGAAACAGGATGCGGCGAGGCGCGTGCGCACTGCCAGCTTCAGCACCGCGGACAGTGC
CTTCGCCCCCGCCTGGCGGCGCGCGCCACCGCCGCCTCAGCACTGAAGGCGCGCTGACGTCACTCGCCGG
TCCCCCGCAAACTCCCCTTCCCGGCCACCTTGGTCGCGTCCGCGCCGCCGCCGGCCCAGCCGGACCGCAC
CACGCGAGGCGCGAGATAGGGGGGCACGGGCGCGACCATCTGCGCTGCGGCGCCGGCGACTCAGCGCTGC
CTCAGTCTGCGGTGGGCAGCGGAGGAGTCGTGTCGTGCCTGAGAGCGCAGCTGTGCTCCTGGGCACCGCG
CAGTCCGCCCCCGCGGCTCCTGGCCAGACCACCCCTAGGACCCCCTGCCCCAAGTCGCAGCCTCTAGAAG
ATCTGTTTAAACATCACAAGTTTGTACAAAAAAGCAGGCTCCGCGGCCGCCCCCTTCACCATGGATTATA
AAGACCACGATGGCGACTACAAGGACCACGACATCGATTATAAGGACGACGACGACAAGATGGCCCCCAA
GAAGAAGAGAAAGGTCGGAAGAGGCATGGACAAGAAATACTCCATTGGCCTCGCTATCGGCACAAACTCC
GTGGGATGGGCCGTGATTACCGATGAATACAAGGTGCCCTCCAAGAAATTCAAAGTGCTCGGCAACACAG
ATAGGCACTCCATCAAGAAGAACCTGATCGGAGCCCTGCTCTTTGATTCCGGCGAAACCGCCGAGGCTAC
CAGGCTGAAGAGAACAGCCAGAAGGAGATACACAAGGAGAAAGAATAGGATTTGCTATCTCCAGGAGATC
TTCAGCAACGAGATGGCCAAGGTGGATGATAGCTTCTTTCATAGGCTGGAGGAAAGCTTCCTGGTGGAAG
AGGACAAGAAGCACGAAAGACACCCCATTTTTGGCAATATTGTGGACGAGGTGGCTTATCACGAGAAGTA
TCCTACCATTTACCACCTCAGGAAGAAGCTGGTGGATAGCACAGACAAGGCTGATCTGAGACTCATCTAC
CTCGCCCTCGCTCATATGATCAAATTCAGAGGCCACTTCCTCATCGAAGGCGACCTCAACCCCGACAACT
CCGATGTGGATAAACTCTTTATCCAGCTCGTCCAAACCTACAACCAGCTCTTCGAGGAAAATCCCATCAA
CGCTAGCGGCGTGGATGCCAAAGCTATCCTCAGCGCCAGACTCAGCAAATCCAGGAGGCTGGAGAATCTC
ATCGCCCAACTGCCTGGAGAGAAGAAGAATGGCCTCTTCGGCAACCTCATCGCCCTCTCCCTCGGCCTCA
CACCTAATTTCAAGTCCAATTTCGATCTCGCCGAAGATGCTAAGCTCCAGCTGTCCAAGGACACCTACGA
CGACGACCTCGACAACCTGCTCGCCCAAATTGGAGATCAGTACGCCGACCTGTTTCTGGCCGCTAAGAAT
CTGTCCGACGCCATTCTGCTGAGCGACATTCTGAGAGTCAACACAGAGATTACAAAGGCTCCCCTCAGCG
CTTCCATGATTAAAAGGTACGATGAACATCACCAGGATCTCACCCTGCTCAAGGCCCTCGTGAGGCAGCA
GCTCCCTGAAAAGTATAAAGAGATCTTTTTCGACCAGAGCAAGAATGGCTACGCCGGATACATTGACGGA
GGCGCTTCCCAGGAGGAGTTCTACAAATTCATCAAGCCCATCCTGGAAAAGATGGATGGCACCGAGGAAC
TCCTGGTCAAACTCAACAGGGAAGACCTCCTGAGAAAACAGAGAACCTTCGATAACGGCTCCATTCCCCA
TCAGATTCATCTGGGCGAGCTGCACGCTATCCTCAGGAGGCAAGAGGACTTCTACCCCTTCCTGAAAGAC
AATAGGGAAAAGATCGAAAAAATCCTCACATTCAGGATTCCTTATTACGTGGGACCTCTGGCCAGAGGCA
ATAGCAGGTTTGCCTGGATGACCAGAAAGAGCGAGGAGACCATTACCCCTTGGAACTTCGAGGAAGTCGT
GGATAAAGGCGCCTCCGCCCAGTCCTTCATTGAGAGAATGACCAACTTCGATAAAAACCTGCCTAACGAG
AAGGTGCTCCCCAAGCATTCCCTGCTGTATGAGTACTTTACAGTGTACAATGAACTGACAAAAGTGAAAT
ATGTGACCGAAGGCATGAGGAAGCCCGCCTTTCTCAGCGGAGAGCAGAAGAAAGCCATCGTGGATCTGCT
CTTCAAGACAAATAGAAAAGTGACCGTCAAGCAGCTGAAGGAAGACTACTTCAAGAAAATCGAGTGTTTC
GACTCCGTGGAAATCTCCGGCGTGGAGGACAGATTTAACGCCAGCCTGGGCACCTATCATGACCTGCTCA
AGATCATCAAAGACAAAGATTTCCTCGACAACGAAGAGAACGAGGATATTCTGGAGGATATCGTGCTCAC
CCTGACACTCTTTGAAGACAGGGAGATGATCGAGGAGAGGCTCAAAACCTACGCCCATCTGTTCGACGAC
AAGGTCATGAAGCAACTGAAGAGGAGGAGGTATACAGGATGGGGCAGACTGAGCAGGAAGCTGATTAACG
GCATCAGGGATAAGCAGTCCGGCAAGACAATCCTCGATTTTCTGAAGAGCGATGGATTCGCTAACAGAAA
TTTCATGCAGCTCATTCACGATGACAGCCTGACCTTCAAGGAGGACATTCAGAAGGCTCAGGTGTCCGGC
CAAGGAGACAGCCTCCACGAGCATATCGCTAATCTCGCCGGATCCCCTGCCATTAAAAAAGGAATCCTCC
AGACCGTGAAGGTGGTCGATGAGCTCGTGAAGGTGATGGGCAGGCACAAACCCGAAAACATCGTGATCGA
GATGGCTAGGGAGAATCAAACCACCCAAAAAGGCCAGAAGAACAGCAGGGAAAGAATGAAGAGGATCGAG
GAGGGCATCAAGGAGCTGGGAAGCCAGATTCTGAAAGAACACCCTGTGGAGAATACCCAGCTGCAGAATG
AAAAGCTGTACCTCTACTACCTGCAGAACGGCAGGGATATGTACGTCGACCAGGAGCTCGACATCAATAG
GCTGTCCGACTATGACGTCGACGCCATTGTCCCCCAAAGCTTCCTCAAGGATGACAGCATCGATAACAAG
GTCCTCACAAGGTCCGATAAAAACAGAGGAAAGTCCGATAATGTGCCCTCCGAAGAAGTGGTGAAAAAAA
TGAAAAACTACTGGAGACAGCTGCTGAACGCCAAGCTGATTACACAGAGAAAATTCGACAATCTGACCAA
GGCCGAAAGAGGCGGCCTCTCCGAACTGGACAAGGCCGGATTTATCAAGAGGCAGCTCGTCGAAACCAGG
CAGATCACAAAACACGTGGCTCAGATCCTCGATTCCAGGATGAATACCAAATATGACGAAAATGATAAAC
TCATCAGGGAAGTGAAGGTGATCACCCTCAAAAGCAAACTGGTCAGCGACTTCAGGAAGGATTTCCAGTT
CTACAAAGTGAGAGAAATCAACAACTACCATCACGCCCATGATGCCTACCTCAACGCCGTCGTCGGCACC
GCCCTCATCAAGAAGTATCCCAAACTGGAGTCCGAGTTTGTCTACGGAGATTATAAGGTGTACGACGTGA
GGAAGATGATCGCTAAGAGCGAACAGGAAATCGGCAAGGCCACAGCCAAATACTTTTTTTACAGCAATAT
TATGAACTTCTTTAAGACCGAGATCACCCTGGCCAATGGAGAAATTAGGAAGAGGCCCCTGATCGAGACA
AACGGCGAGACCGGAGAGATCGTCTGGGATAAGGGCAGAGATTTTGCCACAGTCAGGAAGGTCCTCTCCA
TGCCTCAGGTCAACATCGTCAAAAAGACCGAAGTCCAGACAGGCGGCTTTAGCAAGGAGTCCATCCTGCC
TAAGAGGAACAGCGACAAACTCATCGCTAGAAAAAAGGACTGGGATCCCAAGAAATACGGCGGATTTGAC
AGCCCTACAGTCGCTTATTCCGTGCTGGTCGTCGCTAAAGTGGAGAAGGGAAAGTCCAAAAAGCTCAAGA
GCGTCAAGGAGCTGCTGGGCATCACCATCATGGAAAGATCCAGCTTCGAGAAAAACCCTATCGACTTCCT
CGAAGCCAAGGGCTACAAAGAAGTGAAGAAGGATCTGATTATCAAGCTGCCCAAGTATTCCCTCTTTGAG
CTCGAGAATGGAAGGAAGAGGATGCTCGCCAGCGCTGGAGAACTGCAAAAGGGCAACGAGCTGGCCCTGC
CTTCCAAATACGTGAACTTTCTGTACCTCGCCTCCCACTATGAGAAACTCAAGGGAAGCCCCGAGGATAA
CGAACAGAAGCAGCTCTTCGTGGAACAGCACAAGCACTATCTCGACGAGATTATTGAGCAAATTAGCGAG
TTCAGCAAGAGGGTCATCCTGGCTGATGCTAACCTCGACAAAGTGCTGAGCGCCTACAATAAGCACAGGG
ATAAGCCCATTAGGGAGCAGGCCGAGAATATCATCCATCTGTTCACCCTCACAAATCTGGGCGCTCCCGC
CGCTTTCAAGTACTTCGACACCACAATTGATAGGAAGAGATACACCAGCACAAAGGAGGTGCTGGATGCT
ACCCTCATCCACCAGAGCATTACAGGCCTGTACGAAACCAGAATTGACCTGTCCCAACTCGGCGGCGATT
CCGCTGGCGGCGGAGGCTCCGGCGGCGGCGGCTCCGGAGGCGGAGGCTCCGGACCCAAGAAAAAGAGGAA
GGTCGCTGCCGCTGGCAGCATGTCCAAGAACCAGAGCGTGAGCGCCAGCGAGGATGAGAAGGAAATCCTC
AACAACAACGCCGAGGGCCATAAACCTCAGAGACTGTTCGATCAAGAGCCCGACCTGACCGAGGAAGCCC
TGACCAAATTCGAAAACCTGGACGACTGCATCTACGCCAACAAGAGAATCGGCACATTCAAGAATAACGA
TTTTATGGAATGCGACTGCTATGAAGAGTTCTCCGACGGCGTGAACCACGCCTGTGACGAAGACTCCGAC
TGCATCAACAGACTCACCCTGATTGAGTGTGTGAATGACCTGTGCAGCTCCTGCGGCAACGACTGCCAGA
ACCAAAGGTTTCAGAAGAAGCAGTACGCCCCCATCGCCATCTTCAAGACCAAACACAAGGGCTACGGAGT
GAGGGCTGAACAGGACATCGAGGCCAACCAATTCATTTACGAGTACAAAGGCGAGGTGATCGAGGAGATG
GAGTTTAGGGATAGGCTCATTGACTACGATCAGAGGCACTTTAAACACTTCTATTTTATGATGCTCCAGA
ACGGAGAGTTCATTGATGCTACAATCAAAGGAAGCCTGGCTGGCTTTTGTAACCACAGCGCCTCCCCTAA
CGCCTACGTCAACAAGTGGGTGGTCAAGGACAAGCTGAGAATGGGCATCTTCGCTCAGAGGAAAATCCTG
AAAGGCGAGGAGATCACATTCGACTACAACGTGGATAGATACGGCGCCCAAGCCCAGAAGTGCTACTGCG
AGGAACCCAATTGTATTGGCTTCCTGGGAGGAAAGACCCAGACCGACGCCGCCAGCCTCCTCCCTCAGAA
TATCGCTGATGCCCTGGGAGTGACCGTGTCCATGGAGAAGAAGTGGCTCAAGCTGAAGAAGCTGTCCGGA
GAGCCCATCATCAAAAATGAAAACGAAAACATTAACATCGAATTCCTGCAGAGCCTGGAGGTGCAGCCCA
TCGACTCCCCCGTGGATGTGACAAAGATCATGAGCGTGCTGCTCCAGCAGGACAACAAGATCATCGCCAG
CAAGCTGCTGAAGAGGCTCTTCACAATCGATGACGATTCCCTGAGGCATCAGGCCATCAAACTCCATGGA
TACACCTGTTTTAGCAAAATGCTCAAGCTGTTTATCACAGAGCAGCCCCAGGTCGATGGCAAAGGCAATG
AGACCGAGGAAGACGATATCAAGTTCATCAAGGGCATTCTCGACTTCCTGCTCGAACTGCCCAAAACCAC
CAGAAATGGCATCGAGAGCAGCCAGATCGATAATGTCGTGAAGACCCTGCCTGCCAAGTTCCCCTTTCTG
AAGCCCAACTGCGACGAGCTGCTGGAGAAATGGTCCAAGTTTGAAACCTACAAGAGGATCACAAAGAAGG
ACATCAACGTGGCCGCCTCCAAGATGATCGACCTCAGGAGGGTGAGGCTCCCTCCTGGCTGGGAGATCAT
CCACGAGAACGGCAGGCCCCTCTACTACAATGCCGAGCAGAAGACCAAACTGCACTATCCTCCCTCCGGC
AGCTCCAAGGTGTTCAGCTCCAGATCCAACACCCAGGTCAACTCCCCTAGCTCCTCCGGAATCCCCAAGA
CACCCGGCGCTCTCGACTCCAAGAAGCATAAGCTCAGCGATGAGGAATACGAGAGGAAGAAGCAGAAGAG
GCTCGAGTACGAGAGGATCGCCCTGGAAAGGGCTAAGCAGGAAGAGCTGGAGAGCCTGAAGCAGAAGCTG
AAACTCGAGAACGAGAGAAAGAGCGTGCTGGAGGATATCATTGCCGAAGCCAATAAGCAGAAGGAGCTGC
AGAAGGAGGAAGCTAAGAAGCTGGTGGAAGCCAAGGAAGCCAAGAGACTCAAGAGGAAGACCGTCAGCCA
GAGCCAGAGACTCGAGCACAACTGGAATAAATTTTTCGCTAGCTTCGTCCCCAACCTGATCAAAAAGAAC
CCTCAGTCCAAGCAGTTTGACCACGAAAATATCAAGCAGTGTGCCAAGGACATCGTGAAGATCCTCACAA
CCAAAGAGCTGAAAAAGGATAGCAGCAGAGCCCCTCCTGATGACCTGACCAAAGGAAAGAGGCATAAGGT
GAAGGAGTTTATCAATTCCTATATGGACAAAATCATTCTCAAAAAGAAGCAAAAAAAGGCCCTCGCTCTC
AGCAGCGCCAGCACCAGAATGAGCAGCCCCCCCCCTAGCACCTCCTCCTGAAAGGGTGGGCGCGCCGACC
CAGCTTTCTTGTACAAAGTGGTTTAAACTGGTACGCGCCCCTCTCCCGTCCCCCCCCCCTAACGTTACTG
GCCGAAGCCGCTTGGAATAAGGCCGGTGTGCGTTTGTCTATATGTTATTTTCCACCATATTGCCGTCTTT
TGGCAATGTGAGGGCCCGGAAACCTGGCCCTGTCTTCTTGACGAGCATTCCTAGGGGTCTTTCCCCTCTC
GCCAAAGGAATGCAAGGTCTGTTGAATGTCGTGAAGGAAGCAGTTCCTCTGGAAGCTTCTTGAAGACAAA
CAACGTCTGTAGCGACCCTTTGCAGGCAGCGGAACCCCCCACCTGGCGACAGGTGCCTCTGCGGCCAAAA
GCCACGTGTATAAGATACACCTGCAAAGGCGGCACAACCCCAGTGCCACGTTGTGAGTTGGATAGTTGTG
GAAAGAGTCAAATGGCTCTCCTCAAGCGTATTCAACAAGGGGCTGAAGGATGCCCAGAAGGTACCCCATT
GTATGGGATCTGATCTGGGGCCTCGGTACACATGCTTTACATGTGTTTAGTCGAGGTTAAAAAAACGTCT
AGGCCCCCCGAACCACGGGGACGTGGTTTTCCTTTGAAAAACACGATGATAATATGGCCACAACCATGGT
GAGCAAGGGCGAGGAGGATAACATGGCCATCATCAAGGAGTTCATGCGCTTCAAGGTGCACATGGAGGGC
TCCGTGAACGGCCACGAGTTCGAGATCGAGGGCGAGGGCGAGGGCCGCCCCTACGAGGGCACCCAGACCG
CCAAGCTGAAGGTGACCAAGGGTGGCCCCCTGCCCTTCGCCTGGGACATCCTGTCCCCTCAGTTCATGTA
CGGCTCCAAGGCCTACGTGAAGCACCCCGCCGACATCCCCGACTACTTGAAGCTGTCCTTCCCCGAGGGC
TTCAAGTGGGAGCGCGTGATGAACTTCGAGGACGGCGGCGTGGTGACCGTGACCCAGGACTCCTCCCTGC
AGGACGGCGAGTTCATCTACAAGGTGAAGCTGCGCGGCACCAACTTCCCCTCCGACGGCCCCGTAATGCA
GAAGAAGACCATGGGCTGGGAGGCCTCCTCCGAGCGGATGTACCCCGAGGACGGCGCCCTGAAGGGCGAG
ATCAAGCAGAGGCTGAAGCTGAAGGACGGCGGCCACTACGACGCTGAGGTCAAGACCACCTACAAGGCCA
AGAAGCCCGTGCAGCTGCCCGGCGCCTACAACGTCAACATCAAGTTGGACATCACCTCCCACAACGAGGA
CTACACCATCGTGGAACAGTACGAACGCGCCGAGGGCCGCCACTCCACCGGCGGCATGGACGAGCTGTAC
AAGTAAGCGGCCGCGACTCTAGATCATAATCAGCCATACCACATTTGTAGAGGTTTTACTTGCTTTAAAA
AACCTCCCACACCTCCCCCTGAACCTGAAACATAAAATGAATGCAATTGTTTCCCGTTATTTGCACTCTG
TTCCTGTTAATCAACCTCTGGATTACAAAATTTGTGAAAGATTGACTGGTATTCTTAACTATGTTGCTCC
TTTTACGCTATGTGGATACGCTGCTTTAATGCCTTTGTATCATGCTATTGCTTCCCGTATGGCTTTCATT
TTCTCCTCCTTGTATAAATCCTGGTTGCTGTCTCTTTATGAGGAGTTGTGGCCCGTTGTCAGGCAACGTG
GCGTGGTGTGCACTGTGTTTGCTGACGCAACCCCCACTGGTTGGGGCATTGCCACCACCTGTCAGCTCCT
TTCCGGGACTTTCGCTTTCCCCCTCCCTATTGCCACGGCGGAACTCATCGCCGCCTGCCTTGCCCGCTGC
TGGACAGGGGCTCGGCTGTTGGGCACTGACAATTCCGTGGTGTTGTCGGGGAAGCTGACGTCCTTTCCAT
GGCTGCTCGCCTGTGTTGCCACCTGGATTCTGCGCGGGACGTCCTTCTGCTACGTCCCTTCGGCCCTCAA
TCCAGCGGACCTTCCTTCCCGCGGCCTGCTGCCGGCTCTGCGGCCTCTTCCGCGTCTTCGCCTTCGCCCT
CAGACGAGTCGGATCTCCCTTTGGGCCGCCTCCCCGCCTGTTTCGCCTCGGCGTCCGGTCCGTGTTGCTT
GGTCTTCACCTGTGCAGACTTGCGAACCATGGATTCAATTGTTGTTGTTAACTTGTTTATTGCAGCTTAT
AATGGTTACAAATAAAGCAATAGCATCACAAATTTCACAAATAAAGCATTTTTTTCACTGCATTCTAGTT
GTGGTTTGTCCAAACTCATCAATGTATCTTAAGACTAGTCTGAGCGCCGGTCGCTACCATTACCAGTTGG
TCTGGTGTCAAAAATAATAATAACCGGGCAGGCCATGTCTGCCCGTATTTCGCGTAAGGAAATCCATTAT
GTACTATTTAAAAAACACAAACTTTTGGATGTTCGGTTTATTCTTTTTCTTTTACTTTTTTATCATGGGA
GCCTACTTCCCGTTTTTCCCGATTTGGCTACATGACATCAACCATATCAGCAAAAGTGATACGGGTATTA
TTTTTGCCGCTATTTCTCTGTTCTCGCTATTATTCCAACCGCTGTTTGGTCTGCTTTCTGACAAACTCGG
AACTTGTTTATTGCAGCTTATAATGGTTACAAATAAAGCAATAGCATCACAAATTTCACAAATAAAGCAT
TTTTTTCACTGCATTCTAGTTGTGGTTTGTCCAAACTCATCAATGTATCTTATCATGTCTGGATCTCTGA
CCTGAGATTGGCGGCACTGAGGTAGAGATGCCCGAACCCCCCCGAGGGAGCGCGGGACGCGGCCGGGGAG
GGCTGGGGCCGGGGAGGGCTGGGGCCGGGGAGGGCTGGGGCCGGGGAGGGCTGGGGCCGGGGAGGGCTGG
GGCCGGGGAGGGCTGGGGCYGGGGAGGGSYGGGGSKGGGGRGGGGNCGGGGGGGGGTGNGGGNGGGGGGG
GGGTGGGGBGGGGGNGSGGGKGGKGGGGGGGGGGGGKGGGGGGGNNGSGKGKGKKGKGKKGKGGGGKGGG
GGGGMGGNNGGBGBKGTGGGNGGNGGGGGNNNNGGGGGGGGGGGNGSNGGGSGGSCSCSCGGGGGGGGGG
GGGGGGGGGGGGGGGGGGGGGGGGGGGGGGGGGGGGGGGGGGGGGGGGGGGGGGGGGGGGGGGGGGGGGG
GGGGGGGGGGGGGGGGGGGGGGGGGGGGGGGGGGGGGGGSGGGGGGGGGCTGGGGCTGGGGNAGGGGCGG
TGGTGTGTAGCAGGAGCGGTGTGTTGCGCCGGGGTACGTCTGGAGGAGCGGGAGGTGCGCGGTGACGTGT
GGATGAGGAACAGGAGTTGTTGCGCGGTGAGTTGTCGCTGTGAGTTGTGTTGTTGGGCAGGTGTGGTGGA
TGACGTGACGTGTGACGTGCGGAGTGCGCCGTGCTCTGTTGGTTTCACCTGTGGCAGCCCGGGCCCCCCG
CGGGCGCGCGCGCGCGCAAAAAAGGCGGGCGGCGGTCCGGGCGGCGTGCGCGCGCGCGGCGGGCGTGGGG
GGCGGGGCCGCGGGAGCGGGGGGAGGAGCGGGGGGAGGAGSGGCGGGGGGGCGGCGGGGGGCGGGGGGGG
GTGGGAGGCCGGCGCTGGCAGGCTGCGACGGCCGTCGCGCAACCGCACAGTCCCAGGTAACGACTCTAGG
AATTAATTCTTGAAGACGAAAGGGCCTCGTGATACGCCTATTTTTATAGGTTAATGTCATGATAATAATG
GTTTCTTAGACGTCAGGTGGYACTTTTCGGGGAAATGTGCGCKGAACCCCTATTTGTTTATTTTTCTAAA
TACATTCAAATATGTATCCGCTCATGAGACAATAACCCTGATAAATGCTTCAATAATATTGAAAAAGGAA
GAGTATGAGYA
Features (pLannotate 1.2.2; 24 found; start..end, strand, type, name):
    355..447     +  CDS            ICP34.5 (fragment): ICP34_HHV11 - Also known as RL1. Experimental evidence at protein level: Swiss-Prot protein existence level 1. Plays essential roles in viral nuclear egress to mediate capsid transit across the nuclear membrane and also in the inhibition of host immune response. Facilitates nuclear egress cooperatively with host C1QBP and protein kinase C/PKC to induce lamin A/C phosphorylation and subsequent reorganization. In turn, lamina disassembles and nuclear egress occurs (PubMed:27630226). Recruits the serine/threonine protein phosphatase PPP1CA/PP1-alpha to dephosphorylate the translation initiation f
    562..666     +  promoter       AmpR promoter: bla
    667..1527    +  CDS            AmpR: β-lactamase; bla; confers resistance to ampicillin, carbenicillin, and related antibiotics
   1698..2286    +  rep_origin     ori: high-copy-number ColE1/pMB1/pBR322/pUC origin of replication
   2472..2612    -  misc_feature   bom: basis of mobility region from pBR322
   2714..2754    -  CDS            rop (fragment): Rop protein, which maintains plasmids at low copy number; rop
   3791..3825    -  misc_feature   MCS (fragment): pUC18/19 multiple cloning site
   3968..4089    -  polyA_signal   SV40 poly(A) signal: SV40 polyadenylation signal
   4112..4180    -  CDS            large T antigen (fragment): large T antigen from SV40 (simian virus 40)
   4223..4670    +  promoter       hSyn promoter: human synapsin I promoter; confers neuron-specific expression (Kügler et al., 2003)
   4776..4800    +  protein_bind   attB1: mutant version of attB; recombination site for the Gateway® BP reaction BP Clonase™
   4926..9029    +  CDS            cas9: CAS9_STRP1 - Also known as csn1 From Streptococcus pyogenes serotype M1.
   9120..11318   +  CDS            SET2: SET2_YEAST - Also known as EZL1, KMT3. Experimental evidence at protein level: Swiss-Prot protein existence level 1. Histone methyltransferase that trimethylates histone H3 'Lys- 36' forming H3K36me3. Involved in transcription elongation as well as in transcription repression. The methyltransferase activity requires the recruitment to the RNA polymerase II, which is CTK1 dependent. From Saccharomyces cerevisiae (strain ATCC 204508 / S288c) (Baker's yeast).
  11338..11362   -  protein_bind   attB2: mutant version of attB; recombination site for the Gateway® BP reaction BP Clonase™
  11378..11965   +  misc_feature   IRES2: internal ribosome entry site (IRES) of the encephalomyocarditis virus (EMCV)
  11966..12673   +  CDS            mCherry: mCherry is a basic (constitutively fluorescent) red fluorescent protein published in 2004, derived from Discosoma sp.. It is reported to be a very rapidly-maturing monomer with low acid sensitivity.
  12692..12775   +  CDS            large T antigen (fragment): large T antigen from SV40 (simian virus 40)
  12819..13407   +  misc_feature   WPRE: woodchuck hepatitis virus posttranscriptional regulatory element
  13490..13611   +  polyA_signal   SV40 poly(A) signal: SV40 polyadenylation signal
  13719..13931   +  CDS            lacY (fragment): LACY_ECOLI - Experimental evidence at protein level: Swiss-Prot protein existence level 1. Responsible for transport of beta-galactosides into the cell, with the concomitant import of a proton (symport system). Can transport lactose, melibiose, lactulose or the analog methyl-1-thio-beta,D- galactopyranoside (TMG), but not sucrose or fructose (PubMed:1848449, PubMed:18177889, PubMed:22106930). The substrate specificity is directed toward the galactopyranosyl moiety of the substrate (PubMed:22106930). From Escherichia coli (strain K12).
  13931..14065   +  polyA_signal   SV40 poly(A) signal: SV40 polyadenylation signal
  14411..14432   +  promoter       chicken β-actin promoter (fragment): No description available
  14507..14528   +  promoter       chicken β-actin promoter (fragment): No description available
  15103..15194   +  promoter       AmpR promoter: bla
