[The description below was written by a language model from this plasmid's Addgene catalogue record and pLannotate feature annotations shown in this document.]
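Description:
hSyn-GW-dCas9-SET2-R195G-C201A-IRES2-mCherry is a mammalian expression plasmid for neuron-specific production of a dCas9 fusion to a catalytically inactive form of the yeast histone methyltransferase Set2. It is propagated in E. coli as a high-copy plasmid through a ColE1/pUC-type origin and selected with ampicillin (β-lactamase). The catalogue lists a total size of about 14.7 kb, while the sequenced record is slightly longer at about 15.2 kb. The annotation also picks up remnants such as pBR322 bom and rop fragments, a short HSV-1 ICP34.5 fragment, a lacY fragment and extra SV40 polyadenylation signals. These hint at a herpes-simplex-derived backbone lineage, but the record does not state this and classifies the vector only as mammalian expression.

The payload was inserted by Gateway recombination and sits between attB1 and attB2 sites downstream of the human synapsin I promoter, which restricts expression to neurons. The open reading frame joins Streptococcus pyogenes Cas9 (nuclease-dead according to the record) to full-length S. cerevisiae Set2, the enzyme that normally deposits H3K36me3. The R195G and C201A substitutions abolish its methyltransferase activity. A 3x FLAG tag is recorded at the N terminus. Although the catalogue lists mCherry as a C-terminal tag, the feature table shows it after an EMCV IRES2 element, so it is translated separately from the same transcript as a fluorescent marker of expressing cells rather than as a fusion. A WPRE and an SV40 poly(A) signal complete the cassette. No guide RNA cassette is annotated, so guides would have to be supplied separately. The construct appears intended as the enzymatically dead control for locus-targeted H3K36 methylation by dCas9-Set2 in neurons, in work linking chromatin marks to alternative splicing.
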