Addgene plasmid #202090: hSyn-GW-dCas9-SET2-R195G-C201A-IRES2-mCherry
Purpose: Neuron-specific expression vector of catalytically-dead dCas9-Set2 containing R195G and C201A mutations
Depositing lab: Elizabeth Heller. Depositing organization: University of Pennsylvania. Publication: Chromatin-mediated alternative splicing regulates cocaine-reward behavior. Xu SJ, Lombroso SI, Fischer DK, Carpenter MD, Marchione DM, Hamilton PJ, Lim CJ, Neve RL, Garcia BA, Wimmer ME, Pierce RC, Heller EA. Neuron. 2021 Sep 15;109(18):2943-2966.e8. doi: 10.1016/j.neuron.2021.08.008. Epub 2021 Sep 3. PubMed 34480866.
Backbone
  Vector backbone: hSyn-GW-IRES2-mCherry
  Backbone size w/o insert (bp): 8173
  Total vector size (bp): 14710
  Vector type: Mammalian Expression
Growth in bacteria
  Bacterial resistance: Ampicillin, 100 μg/mL
  Growth temperature: 37°C
  Growth strain: DH5alpha
  Copy number: High Copy
Gene/Insert
  Gene/Insert name: dCas9-Set2(R195G, C201A)
  Species: S. cerevisiae (budding yeast)
  Insert size (bp): 6537
  Mutation: R195G and C201A abolish catalytic activity
  Promoter: human Synapsin
  Tag / fusion protein: 3x FLAG (N terminal on insert); mCherry (C terminal on insert)
  Cloning method: Gateway Cloning
  Sequencing primers: 5′ GATAGTGACCTGTTCGTTGC; 3′ CCAACTTTGTACAAGAAAGCTGGGTC
Terms and licenses: Academic/Nonprofit Terms; Industry Terms: Not Available to Industry
How to cite: hSyn-GW-dCas9-SET2-R195G-C201A-IRES2-mCherry was a gift from Elizabeth Heller (Addgene plasmid # 202090 ; http://n2t.net/addgene:202090 ; RRID:Addgene_202090)
